>Addgene plasmid #163193 | A0A0P1DE25 | addgene full sequence | sequence record 345533 | Addgene NGS Result
TAATACGACTCACTATAGGGGAATTGTGAGCGGATAACAATTCCCCTCTAGAAATAATTTTGTTTAACTT
TAAGAAGGAGATATACATATGACTGAGCCTCTAGCCACAAAGACAGCAATCTTTGACGTTGCAGTTATTG
GTGCCGGAGTAGTGGGTTGTGCTATGGCCAGACGTTTCGCATTGGAAGGCGCTAGAGTCGTTTTGCTAGA
GAAATCTACGGACATCTTGTCTGGAGCTTCAAAGGGAAACTCCGCTATACTGCACACCGGTTTTGATGCC
CCGCCAGGGTCCATTGAATTGGCCTGTATGCAAGAAGGCTACAGAGAGTATAGAGATATACATGCTCGTT
TAAATTTGCCTTTACTGGAAACAGGAGCACTTGTAGCCGCTTGGTCCGACGAAGATCTTGCTAGGTTGCC
TGCCATAGTCGAGCAGGCCCACGGCAATGGTGTAGACGACGTGAGGCAAATTGGGAGAGATGAGGTATTG
GCTCTAGAGCCACAATTAGCAGGCAATGTTTTAGGTGCTGTGAGAGTTCCAGGGGAACATCTTGTCGATC
CTTGGTCCGCTCCACTAGCTTACTTGCAGCAGGCTTTGGCTCATGGAGCTGAAGCCTGCTTCGACGTTGA
GGTGCTTGACGGAGCCTTTGACGGTGGTGAGTGGTTGCTACACACAAGGAGAGGCGATCTGCGAGCCCGA
CAGGTCATTAACTGTGCTGGCCTTTTCGGTGACCAGCTGGAGCAACGACTTTTGGGAGCAGCTTCGTTCG
CCATTCAT
[312 nt withheld, positions 779-1090]
GATGGAAGAAACTGGATTTCCGTAGGCGGTATTAGATCTACAGGACTTACAGCAGCACTGGGAATTGCTA
GGCACGTCTACAGATTGTACCAAGGTGAGAGATTCCACGAAGCTGTACGAGAACCATTATGGCCACAAGT
GCCAAATTTGGCAGAACATTTGCCTCGTGATTGGCAGCGACCAGGATACGATGAAATTGTCTGCCACTGT
GAAATGGTAACTAGACGTGAGATTTTGGCCGCTCTGGAAGGTCCACTTCCAGCCGGTGACTTCGGTGGTT
TGAAGAGAAGAACGAGGGCCTGCATGGGAAGATGTCAGGGTTTCTACTGCAACGCACGAGTTGCCGAGCT
GTCAGCTGGACGTCTAGCACAGCCTCTAGCCACTGGTTCATGTCATGAACATCATGCAGCAGCCCTTGAG
CACCACCATCACCACCACCACCACCACCACTGAGATCCGGCTGCTAACAAAGCCCGAAAGGAAGCTGAGT
TGGCTGCTGCCACCGCTGAGCAATAACTAGCATAACCCCTTGGGGCCTCTAAACGGGTCTTGAGGGGTTT
TTTGCTGAAAGGAGGAACTATATCCGGATTGGCGAATGGG
[124 nt withheld, positions 1691-1814]
C
[91 nt withheld, positions 1816-1906]
A
[49 nt withheld, positions 1908-1956]
CCTTTGACGTTGGAGTCCACGTTCTTT
[37 nt withheld, positions 1984-2020]
ACCCTATCTCGGTCTATTCTTTTGATTTATAAGGGATTTTGCCGATTTCGGCCTATTGGTTAAAAAATGA
GCTGATTTAACAAAAATTTAACGCGAATTTTAACAAAATATTAACGCTTACAATTTAGGTGGCACTTTTC
GGGGAAATGTGCGCGGAACCCCTATTTGTTTATTTTTCTAAATACATTCAAATATGTATCCGCTCATGAG
ACAATAACCCTGATAAATGCTTCAATAATATTGAAAAAGGAAGAGTATGAGTATTCAACATTTCCGTGTC
GCCCTTATTCCCTTTTTTGCGGCATTTTGCCTTCCTGTTTTTGCTCACCCAGAAACGCTGGTGAAAGTAA
AAGATGCTGAAGATCAGTTGGGTGCACGAGTGGGTTACATCGAACTGGATCTCAACAGCGGTAAGATCCT
TGAGAGTTTTCGCCCCGAAGAACGTTTTCCAATGATGAGCACTTTTAAAGTTCTGCTATGTGGCGCGGTA
TTATCCCGTATTGACGCCGGGCAAGAGCAACTCGGTCGCCGCATACACTATTCTCAGAATGACTTGGTTG
AGTACTCACCAGTCACAGAAAAGCATCTTACGGATGGCATGACAGTAAGAGAATTATGCAGTGCTGCCAT
AACCATGAGTGATAACACTGCGGCCAACTTACTTCTGACAACGATCGGAGGACCGAAGGAGCTAACCGCT
TTTTTGCACAACATGGGGGATCATGTAACTCGCCTTGATCGTTGGGAACCGGAGCTGAATGAAGCCATAC
CAAACGACGAGCGTGACACCACGATGCCTGCAGCAATGGCAACAACGTTGCGCAAACTATTAACTGGCGA
ACTACTTACTCTAGCTTCCCGGCAACAATTAATAGACTGGATGGAGGCGGATAAAGTTGCAGGACCACTT
CTGCGCTCGGCCCTTCCGGCTGGCTGGTTTATTGCTGATAAATCTGGAGCCGGTGAGCGTGGGTCTCGCG
GTATCATTGCAGCACTGGGGCCAGATGGTAAGCCCTCCCGTATCGTAGTTATCTACACGACGGGGAGTCA
GGCAACTATGGATGAACGAAATAGACAGATCGCTGAGATAGGTGCCTCACTGATTAAGCATTGGTAACTG
TCAGACCAAGTTTACTCATATATACTTTAGATTGATTTAAAACTTCATTTTTAATTTAAAAGGATCTAGG
TGAAGATCCTTTTTGATAATCTCATGACCAAAATCCCTTAACGTGAGTTTTCGTTCCACTGAGCGTCAGA
CCCCGTAGAAAAGATCAAAGGATCTTCTTGAGATCCTTTTTTTCTGCGCGTAATCTGCTGCTTGCAAACA
AAAAAACCACCGCTACCAGCGGTGGTTTGTTTGCCGGATCAAGAGCTACCAACTCTTTTTCCGAAGGTAA
CTGGCTTCAGCAGAGCGCAGATACCAAATACTGTCCTTCTAGTGTAGCCGTAGTTAGGCCACCACTTCAA
GAACTCTGTAGCACCGCCTACATACCTCGCTCTGCTAATCCTGTTACCAGTGGCTGCTGCCAGTGGCGAT
AAGTCGTGTCTTACCGGGTTGGACTCAAGACGATAGTTACCGGATAAGGCGCAGCGGTCGGGCTGAACGG
GGGGTTCGTGCACACAGCCCAGCTTGGAGCGAACGACCTACACCGAACTGAGATACCTACAGCGTGAGCT
ATGAGAAAGCGCCACGCTTCCCGAAGGGAGAAAGGCGGACAGGTATCCGGTAAGCGGCAGGGTCGGAACA
GGAGAGCGCACGAGGGAGCTTCCAGGGGGAAACGCCTGGTATCTTTATAGTCCTGTCGGGTTTCGCCACC
TCTGACTTGAGCGTCGATTTTTGTGATGCTCGTCAGGGGGGCGGAGCCTATGGAAAAACGCCAGCAACGC
GGCCTTTTTACGGTTCCTGGCCTTTTGCTGGCCTTTTGCTCACATGTTCTTTCCTGCGTTATCCCCTGAT
TCTGTGGATAACCGTATTACCGCCTTTGAGTGAGCTGATACCGCTCGCCGCAGCCGAACGACCGAGCGCA
GCGAGTCAGTGAGCGAGGAAGCGGAAGAGCGCCTGATGCGGTATTTTCTCCTTACGCATCTGTGCGGTAT
TTCACACCGCAATGGTGCACTCTCAGTACAATCTGCTCTGATGCCGCATAGTTAAGCCAGTATACACTCC
GCTATCGCTACGTGACTGGGTCATGGCTGCGCCCCGACACCCGCCAACACCCGCTGACGCGCCCTGACGG
GCTTGTCTGCTCCCGGCATCCGCTTACAGACAAGCTGTGACCGTCTCCGGGAGCTGCATGTGTCAGAGGT
TTTCACCGTCATCACCGAAACGCGCGAGGCAGCTGCGGTAAAGCTCATCAGCGTGGTCGTGAAGCGATTC
ACAGATGTCTGCCTGTTCATCCGCGTCCAGCTCGTTGAGTTTCTCCAGAAGCGTTAATGTCTGGCTTCTG
ATAAAGCGGGCCATGTTAAGGGCGGTTTTTTCCTGTTTGGTCACTGATGCCTCCGTGTAAGGGGGATTTC
TGTTCATGGGGGTAATGATACCGATGAAACGAGAGAGGATGCTCACGATACGGGTTACTGATGATGAACA
TGCCCGGTTACTGGAACGTTGTGAGGGTAAACAACTGGCGGTATGGATGCGGCGGGACCAGAGAAAAATC
ACTCAGGGTCAATGCCAGCGCTTCGTTAATACAGATGTAGGTGTTCCACAGGGTAGCCAGCAGCATCCTG
CGATGCAGATCCGGAACATAATGGTGCAGGGCGCTGACTTCCGCGTTTCCAGACTTTACGAAACACGGAA
ACCGAAGACCATTCATGTTGTTGCTCAGGTCGCAGACGTTTTGCAGCAGCAGTCGCTTCACGTTCGCTCG
CGTATCGGTGATTCATTCTGCTAACCAGTAAGGCAACCCCGCCAGCCTAGCCGGGTCCTCAACGACAGGA
GCACGATCATGCGCACCCGTGGGGCCGCCATGCCGGCGATAATGGCCTGCTTCTCGCCGAAACGTTTGGT
GGCGGGACCAGTGACGAAGGCTTGAGCGAGGGCGTGCAAGATTCCGAATACCGCAAGCGACAGGCCGATC
ATCGTCGCGCTCCAGCGAAAGCGGTCCTCGCCGAAAATGACCCAGAGCGCTGCCGGCACCTGTCCTACGA
GTTGCATGATAAAGAAGACAGTCATAAGTGCGGCGACGATAGTCATGCCCCGCGCCCACCGGAAGGAGCT
GACTGGGTTGAAGGCTCTCAAGGGCATCGGTCGAGATCCCGGTGCCTAATGAGTGAGCTAACTTACATTA
ATTGCGTTGCGCTCACTGCCCGCTTTCCAGTCGGGAAACCTGTCGTGCCAGCTGCATTAATGAATCGGCC
AACGCGCGGGGAGAGGCGGTTTGCGTATTGGGCGCCAGGGTGGTTTTTCTTTTCACCAGTGAGACGGGCA
ACAGCTGATTGCCCTTCACCGCCTGGCCCTGAGAGAGTTGCAGCAAGCGGTCCACGCTGGTTTGCCCCAG
CAGGCGAAAATCCTGTTTGATGGTGGTTAACGGCGGGATATAACATGAGCTGTCTTCGGTATCATCGTAT
CCCACTACCGAGATATCCGCACCAACGCGCAGCCCGGACTCGGTAATGGCGCGCATTGCGCCCAGCGCCA
TCTGATCGTTGGCAACCAGCATCGCAGTGGGAACGATGCCCTCATTCAGCATTTGCATGGTTTGTTGAAA
ACCGGACATGGCACTCCAGTCGCCTTCCCGTTCCGCTATCGGCTGAATTTGATTGCGAGTGAGATATTTA
TGCCAGCCAGCCAGACGCAGACGCGCCGAGACAGAACTTAATGGGCCCGCTAACAGCGCGATTTGCTGGT
GACCCAATGCGACCAGATGCTCCACGCCCAGTCGCGTACCGTCTTCATGGGAGAAAATAATACTGTTGAT
GGGTGTCTGGTCAGAGACATCAAGAAATAACGCCGGAACATTAGTGCAGGCAGCTTCCACAGCAATGGCA
TCCTGGTCATCCAGCGGATAGTTAATGATCAGCCCACTGACGCGTTGCGCGAGAAGATTGTGCACCGCCG
CTTTACAGGCTTCGACGCCGCTTCGTTCTACCATCGACACCACCACGCTGGCACCCAGTTGATCGGCGCG
AGATTTAATCGCCGCGACAATTTGCGACGGCGCGTGCAGGGCCAGACTGGAGGTGGCAACGCCAATCAGC
AACGACTGTTTGCCCGCCAGTTGTTGTGCCACGCGGTTGGGAATGTAATTCAGCTCCGCCATCGCCGCTT
CCACTTTTTCCCGCGTTTTCGCAGAAACGTGGCTGGCCTGGTTCACCACGCGGGAAACGGTCTGATAAGA
GACACCGGCATACTCTGCGACATCGTATAACGTTACTGGTTTCACATTCACCACCCTGAATTGACTCTCT
TCCGGGCGCTATCATGCCATACCGCGAAAGGTTTTGCGCCATTCGATGGTGTCCGGGATCTCGACGCTCT
CCCTTATGCGACTCCTGCATTAGGAAGCAGCCCAGTAGTAGGTTGAGGCCGTTGAGCACCGCCGCAGCAA
GGAATGGTGCATGCAAGGAGATGGCGCCCAACAGTCCCCCGGCCACGGGGCCTGCCACCATACCCACGCC
GAAACAAGCGCTCATGAGCCCGAAGTGGCGAGCCCGATCTTCCCCATCGGTGATGTCGGCGATATAGGCG
CCAGCAACCGCACCTGTGGCGCCGGTGATGCCGGCCACGATGCGTCCGGCGTAGAGGATCGAGATCTCGA
TCCCGCGAAAT
Features (pLannotate 1.2.2; 18 found; start..end, strand, type, name):
      1..19      +  promoter       T7 promoter: promoter for bacteriophage T7 RNA polymerase
     20..44      +  protein_bind   lac operator: The lac repressor binds to the lac operator to inhibit transcription in E. coli. This inhibition can be relieved by adding lactose or isopropyl-β-D-thiogalactopyranoside (IPTG). lac repressor encoded by lacI
     59..81      +  RBS            RBS: efficient ribosome binding site from bacteriophage T7 gene 10 (Olins and Rangwala, 1989)
   1511..1537    +  CDS            9xHis: 9xHis affinity tag
   1550..1599    +  CDS            SET1 (fragment): solubility-enhancement tag derived from T7 phage gene 10B
   1607..1654    +  terminator     T7 terminator: transcription terminator for bacteriophage T7 RNA polymerase
   1691..2119    +  rep_origin     f1 ori (sequence partly withheld): f1 bacteriophage origin of replication; arrow indicates direction of (+) strand synthesis
   2172..2276    +  promoter       AmpR promoter: bla
   2277..3137    +  CDS            AmpR: β-lactamase; bla; confers resistance to ampicillin, carbenicillin, and related antibiotics
   3308..3896    +  rep_origin     ori: high-copy-number ColE1/pMB1/pBR322/pUC origin of replication
   4082..4221    -  misc_feature   bom: basis of mobility region from pBR322
   4323..4514    -  CDS            rop: Rop protein, which maintains plasmids at low copy number; rop
   4531..4911    +  CDS            YPB1_ECOLX: Protein predicted: Swiss-Prot protein existence level 4. From Escherichia coli.
   4983..5274    -  CDS            TcR (fragment): tetracycline efflux protein; tet; confers resistance to tetracycline
   5289..5310    -  protein_bind   CAP binding site: CAP binding activates transcription in the presence of cAMP. E. coli catabolite activator protein
   5323..6405    -  CDS            lacI: lac repressor; lacI; The lac repressor binds to the lac operator to inhibit transcription in E. coli. This inhibition can be relieved by adding lactose or isopropyl-β-D-thiogalactopyranoside (IPTG).
   6406..6483    -  promoter       lacI promoter: lacI
   6491..6770    -  CDS            TcR (fragment): tetracycline efflux protein; tet; confers resistance to tetracycline
