[The description below was written by a language model from this plasmid's Addgene catalogue record and pLannotate feature annotations shown in this document.]
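Description:
A0A0P1DE25 is a bacterial expression plasmid built on the pET21a(+) backbone for inducible production of a Pseudomonas aeruginosa protein annotated as a flavoprotein oxidoreductase; the construct name is simply the UniProt identifier of the insert. The sequenced plasmid is 6,791 nt. It is propagated in E. coli through a ColE1/pBR322-type origin and selected with ampicillin via the β-lactamase gene (AmpR) and its own promoter. The catalogue lists it as high copy, although the feature table also shows the rop gene and bom region retained from pBR322, which normally moderate copy number. An f1 origin is present for single-stranded DNA production, and short tetracycline-resistance fragments are non-functional remnants of the backbone's ancestry.

The expression cassette follows the standard pET arrangement: a T7 promoter immediately followed by a lac operator, then the strong T7 gene 10 ribosome binding site, the coding region, and a T7 terminator. The plasmid carries lacI under its own promoter, so lac repressor keeps the cassette silent until IPTG (or lactose) is added in a host that supplies T7 RNA polymerase. The insert itself was not annotated by the automated tool but presumably occupies the unannotated gap between the RBS and the C-terminal histidine tag. The catalogue describes that tag as 10xHis, whereas the annotation detects a 9xHis match, and it allows purification by metal affinity chromatography. An N-terminal T7 tag is also listed in the catalogue but does not appear in the feature table. The associated publication examined functional annotation and misannotation of enzymes in the EC 1.1.3.15 class, so the plasmid most likely served for recombinant expression and activity testing in that work.
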