Addgene plasmid #163193: A0A0P1DE25
Purpose: Inducible expression of UniProt identifier A0A0P1DE25
Depositing lab: Martin Engqvist. Depositing organization: Chalmers University of Technology. Publication: Experimental and computational investigation of enzyme functional annotations uncovers misannotation in the EC 1.1.3.15 enzyme class. Rembeza E, Engqvist MKM. PLoS Comput Biol. 2021 Sep 23;17(9):e1009446. doi: 10.1371/journal.pcbi.1009446. eCollection 2021 Sep. PubMed 34555022.
Backbone
  Vector backbone: pET21a(+)
  Vector type: Bacterial Expression
Growth in bacteria
  Bacterial resistance: Ampicillin, 100 μg/mL
  Growth temperature: 37°C
  Growth strain: DH5alpha
  Copy number: High Copy
Gene/Insert
  Gene/Insert name: A0A0P1DE25 (alt name: flavoprotein oxidoreductase)
  Species: Pseudomonas aeruginosa
  Promoter: T7
  Tag / fusion protein: T7 (N terminal on backbone); 10xHis (C terminal on backbone)
  Cloning method: Unknown
  Sequencing primers: 5′ T7; 3′ T7-term
Terms and licenses: Academic/Nonprofit Terms; Industry Terms: Not Available to Industry
Depositor comments: Insert name is a UniProt identifier
How to cite: A0A0P1DE25 was a gift from Martin Engqvist (Addgene plasmid # 163193 ; http://n2t.net/addgene:163193 ; RRID:Addgene_163193)
