>Addgene plasmid #163193 | A0A0P1DE25 | depositor partial sequence | sequence record 316260 | insert gene sequence
ATGACTGAGCCTCTAGCCACAAAGACAGCAATCTTTGACGTTGCAGTTATTGGTGCCGGAGTAGTGGGTT
GTGCTATGGCCAGACGTTTCGCATTGGAAGGCGCTAGAGTCGTTTTGCTAGAGAAATCTACGGACATCTT
GTCTGGAGCTTCAAAGGGAAACTCCGCTATACTGCACACCGGTTTTGATGCCCCGCCAGGGTCCATTGAA
TTGGCCTGTATGCAAGAAGGCTACAGAGAGTATAGAGATATACATGCTCGTTTAAATTTGCCTTTACTGG
AAACAGGAGCACTTGTAGCCGCTTGGTCCGACGAAGATCTTGCTAGGTTGCCTGCCATAGTCGAGCAGGC
CCACGGCAATGGTGTAGACGACGTGAGGCAAATTGGGAGAGATGAGGTATTGGCTCTAGAGCCACAATTA
GCAGGCAATGTTTTAGGTGCTGTGAGAGTTCCAGGGGAACATCTTGTCGATCCTTGGTCCGCTCCACTAG
CTTACTTGCAGCAGGCTTTGGCTCATGGAGCTGAAGCCTGCTTCGACGTTGAGGTGCTTGACGGAGCCTT
TGACGGTGGTGAGTGGTTGCTACACACAAGGAGAGGCGATCTGCGAGCCCGACAGGTCATTAACTGTGCT
GGCCTTTTCGGTGACCAGCTGGAGCAACGACTTTTGGGAGCAGCTTCGTTCGCCATTCAT
[312 nt withheld, positions 691-1002]
GATGGAAGAAACTGGATTTCCGTAGGCGGTATTAGATCTACAGGACTTACAGCAGCACTGGGAATTGCTA
GGCACGTCTACAGATTGTACCAAGGTGAGAGATTCCACGAAGCTGTACGAGAACCATTATGGCCACAAGT
GCCAAATTTGGCAGAACATTTGCCTCGTGATTGGCAGCGACCAGGATACGATGAAATTGTCTGCCACTGT
GAAATGGTAACTAGACGTGAGATTTTGGCCGCTCTGGAAGGTCCACTTCCAGCCGGTGACTTCGGTGGTT
TGAAGAGAAGAACGAGGGCCTGCATGGGAAGATGTCAGGGTTTCTACTGCAACGCACGAGTTGCCGAGCT
GTCAGCTGGACGTCTAGCACAGCCTCTAGCCACTGGTTCATGTCATGAACATCATGCAGCAGCCCTTGAG
CACCACCATCAC
